>Addgene plasmid #215710 | Mitochondrial PancACe | addgene full sequence | sequence record 425051 | Addgene NGS Result
TCCTTCATATTTGCATATACGATACAAGGCTGTTAGAGAGATAATTGGAATTAATTTGACTGTAAACACA
AAGATATTAGTACAAAATACGTGACGTAGAAAGTAATAATTTCTTGGGTAGTTTGCAGTTTTAAAATTAT
GTTTTAAAATGGACTATCATATGCCAAGTACGCCCCCTATTGACGTCAATGACGGTAAATGGCCCGCCTG
GCATTATGCCCAGTACATGACCTTATGGGACTTTCCTACTTGGCAGTACATCTACGTATTAGTCATCGCT
ATTACCATGGTGATGCGGTTTTGGCAGTACATCAATGGGCGTGGATAGCGGTTTGACTCACGGGGATTTC
CAAGTCTCCACCCCATTGACGTCAATGGGAGTTTGTTTTGGCACCAAAATCAACGGGACTTTCCAAAATG
TCGTAACAACTCCGCCCCATTGACGCAAATGGGCGGTAGGCGTGTACGGTGGGAGGTCTATATAAGCAGA
GCTGGTTTAGTGAACCGTCAGATCCGCTAGCGCTACCGGTCGCCACCATGGTGCTGGCCACCCGCGTGTT
CAGCCTGGTGGGCAAGCGCGCCATCAGCACCAGCGTGTGCGTGCGCGCCCACACCGGTGACTACAAGGAT
GACGATGACAAGCTCGATGGAGGATACCCATACGATGTTCCAGATTACGCTGCTCGAGGTTATCAAACAA
GTTTGTACAAAAAAGCAGGCTCCACCATGGGGCATATGAAGCTGACAATCATTCGCCTGGAGAAATTTTC
CGACCAGGATAGAATCGACCTTCAGAAGATCTGGCCCGAATATTCTCCCAGTAGCCTCCAAGTAGACGAC
AACCATCGAATCTACGCCGCGAGATTTAATGAACGACTGCTTGCGGCGGTTAGGGTAACCCTCAGCGGTA
CGGAAGGTGCTCTGGACTCCCTGCGGGTCCGAGGAGCAAACGTCTATATCAAGGCCGACAAGCAGAAGAA
CGGCATCAAGGCGAACTTCAAGATCCGCCACAACATCGAGGACGGCGGCGTGCAGCTCGCCTACCACTAC
CAGCAGAACACCCCCATCGGCGACGGCCCCGTGCTGCTGCCCGACAACCACTACCTGAGCGTGCAGTCCA
AACTTTCGAAAGACCCCAACGAGAAGCGCGATCACATGGTCCTGCTGGAGTTCGTGACCGCCGCCGGGAT
CACTCTCGGCATGGACGAGCTGTACAAGGGCGGTACCGGAGGGAGCATGGTGAGCAAGGGCGAGGAGCTG
TTCACCGGGGTGGTGCCCATCCTGGTCGAGCTGGACGGCGACGTAAACGGCCACAAGTTCAGCGTGTCCG
GCGAGGGTGAGGGCGATGCCACCTACGGCAAGCTGACCCTGAAGTTCATCTGCACCACCGGCAAGCTGCC
CGTGCCCTGGCCCACCCTCGTGACCACCCTGACCTACGGCGTGCAGTGCTTCAGCCGCTACCCCGACCAC
ATGAAGCAGCACGACTTCTTCAAGTCCGCCATGCCCGAAGGCTACATCCAGGAGCGCACCATCTTCTTCA
AGGACGACGGCAACTACAAGACCCGCGCCGAGGTGAAGTTCGAGGGCGACACCCTGGTGAACCGCATCGA
GCTGAAGGGCATCGACTTCAAGGAGGACGGCAACATCCTGGGGCACAAGCTGGAGTACAACGGTGCTGAG
GTGACAAGACGGAGAGGGGTAGGACAATATTTGCTCGAGGAGGTCCTTAGAAATAACCCCGGAGTAAGTT
GCTGGTGGATGGCGGACGCTGGAGTTGAGGATCGCGGAGTCATGACGGCTTTCATGCAGGCCCTTGGGTT
CACCGCACAGCAAGGGGGCTGGGAGAAGTGCTAATCCGGACTCAGATCTCGAGCTCAAGCTTCGAATTCT
CGACCTCGAGACAAATGGCAGTATTCATCCACAATTTTAAAAGAAAAGGGGGGATTGGGGGGTACAGTGC
AGGGGAAAGAATAGTAGACATAATAGCAACAGACATACAAACTAAAGAATTACAAAAACAAATTACAAAA
ATTCAAAATTTTCGGGTTTATTACAGGGACAGCAGAGATCCACTTTGGCCGCGGCTCGAGGGGGTTGGGG
TTGCGCCTTTTCCAAGGCAGCCCTGGGTTTGCGCAGGGACGCGGCTGCTCTGGGCGTGGTTCCGGGAAAC
GCAGCGGCGCCGACCCTGGGTCTCGCACATTCTTCACGTCCGTTCGCAGCGTCACCCGGATCTTCGCCGC
TACCCTTGTGGGCCCCCCGGCGACGCTTCCTGCTCCGCCCCTAAGTCGGGAAGGTTCCTTGCGGTTCGCG
GCGTGCCGGACGTGACAAACGGAAGCCGCACGTCTCACTAGTACCCTCGCAGACGGACAGCGCCAGGGAG
CAATGGCAGCGCGCCGACCGCGATGGGCTGTGGCCAATAGCGGCTGCTCAGCAGGGCGCGCCGAGAGCAG
CGGCCGGGAAGGGGCGGTGCGGGAGGCGGGGTGTGGGGCGGTAGTGTGGGCCCTGTTCCTGCCCGCGCGG
TGTTCCGCATTCTGCAAGCCTCCGGAGCGCACGTCGGCAGTCGGCTCCCTCGTTGACCGAATCACCGACC
TCTCTCCCCAGGGGGATCCACCGGAGCTTACCATGACCGAGTACAAGCCCACGGTGCGCCTCGCCACCCG
CGACGACGTCCCCAGGGCCGTACGCACCCTCGCCGCCGCGTTCGCCGACTACCCCGCCACGCGCCACACC
GTCGATCCGGACCGCCACATCGAGCGGGTCACCGAGCTGCAAGAACTCTTCCTCACGCGCGTCGGGCTCG
ACATCGGCAAGGTGTGGGTCGCGGACGACGGCGCCGCGGTGGCGGTCTGGACCACGCCGGAGAGCGTCGA
AGCGGGGGCGGTGTTCGCCGAGATCGGCCCGCGCATGGCCGAGTTGAGCGGTTCCCGGCTGGCCGCGCAG
CAACAGATGGAAGGCCTCCTGGCGCCGCACCGGCCCAAGGAGCCCGCGTGGTTCCTGGCCACCGTCGGCG
TCTCGCCCGACCACCAGGGCAAGGGTCTGGGCAGCGCCGTCGTGCTCCCCGGAGTGGAGGCGGCCGAGCG
CGCCGGGGTGCCCGCCTTCCTGGAGACCTCCGCGCCCCGCAACCTCCCCTTCTACGAGCGGCTCGGCTTC
ACCGTCACCGCCGACGTCGAGGTGCCCGAAGGACCGCGCACCTGGTGCATGACCCGCAAGCCCGGTGCCT
GACGCCCGCCCCACGACCCGCAGCGCCCGACCGAAAGGAGCGCACGACCCCATGCATCGGTACCTTTAAG
ACCAATGACTTACAAGGCAGCTGTAGATCTTAGCCACTTTTTAAAAGAAAAGGGGGGACTGGAAGGGCTA
ATTCACTCCCAACGAAGACAAGATCTGCTTTTTGCTTGTACTGGGTCTCTCTGGTTAGACCAGATCTGAG
CCTGGGAGCTCTCTGGCTAACTAGGGAACCCACTGCTTAAGCCTCAATAAAGCTTGCCTTGAGTGCTTCA
AGTAGTGTGTGCCCGTCTGTTGTGTGACTCTGGTAACTAGAGATCCCTCAGACCCTTTTAGTCAGTGTGG
AAAATCTCTAGCAGTAGTAGTTCATGTCATCTTATTATTCAGTATTTATAACTTGCAAAGAAATGAATAT
CAGAGAGTGAGAGGAACTTGTTTATTGCAGCTTATAATGGTTACAAATAAAGCAATAGCATCACAAATTT
CACAAATAAAGCATTTTTTTCACTGCATTCTAGTTGTGGTTTGTCCAAACTCATCAATGTATCTTATCAT
GTCTGGCTCTAGCTATCCCGCCCCTAACTCCGCCCATCCCGCCCCTAACTCCGCCCAGTTCCGCCCATTC
TCCGCCCCATGGCTGACTAATTTTTTTTATTTATGCAGAGGCCGAGGCCGCCTCGGCCTCTGAGCTATTC
CAGAAGTAGTGAGGAGGCTTTTTTGGAGGCCTAGGGACGTACCCAATTCGCCCTATAGTGAGTCGTATTA
CGCGCGCTCACTGGCCGTCGTTTTACAACGTCGTGACTGGGAAAACCCTGGCGTTACCCAACTTAATCGC
CTTGCAGCACATCCCCCTTTCGCCAGCTGGCGTAATAGCGAAGAGGCCCGCACCGATCGCCCTTCCCAAC
AGTTGCGCAGCCTGAATGGCGAATGGG
[124 nt withheld, positions 4158-4281]
C
[91 nt withheld, positions 4283-4373]
A
[49 nt withheld, positions 4375-4423]
CCTTTGACGTTGGAGTCCACGTTCTTT
[37 nt withheld, positions 4451-4487]
ACCCTATCTCGGTCTATTCTTTTGATTTATAAGGGATTTTGCCGATTTCGGCCTATTGGTTAAAAAATGA
GCTGATTTAACAAAAATTTAACGCGAATTTTAACAAAATATTAACGCTTACAATTTAGGTGGCACTTTTC
GGGGAAATGTGCGCGGAACCCCTATTTGTTTATTTTTCTAAATACATTCAAATATGTATCCGCTCATGAG
ACAATAACCCTGATAAATGCTTCAATAATATTGAAAAAGGAAGAGTATGAGTATTCAACATTTCCGTGTC
GCCCTTATTCCCTTTTTTGCGGCATTTTGCCTTCCTGTTTTTGCTCACCCAGAAACGCTGGTGAAAGTAA
AAGATGCTGAAGATCAGTTGGGTGCACGAGTGGGTTACATCGAACTGGATCTCAACAGCGGTAAGATCCT
TGAGAGTTTTCGCCCCGAAGAACGTTTTCCAATGATGAGCACTTTTAAAGTTCTGCTATGTGGCGCGGTA
TTATCCCGTATTGACGCCGGGCAAGAGCAACTCGGTCGCCGCATACACTATTCTCAGAATGACTTGGTTG
AGTACTCACCAGTCACAGAAAAGCATCTTACGGATGGCATGACAGTAAGAGAATTATGCAGTGCTGCCAT
AACCATGAGTGATAACACTGCGGCCAACTTACTTCTGACAACGATCGGAGGACCGAAGGAGCTAACCGCT
TTTTTGCACAACATGGGGGATCATGTAACTCGCCTTGATCGTTGGGAACCGGAGCTGAATGAAGCCATAC
CAAACGACGAGCGTGACACCACGATGCCTGTAGCAATGGCAACAACGTTGCGCAAACTATTAACTGGCGA
ACTACTTACTCTAGCTTCCCGGCAACAATTAATAGACTGGATGGAGGCGGATAAAGTTGCAGGACCACTT
CTGCGCTCGGCCCTTCCGGCTGGCTGGTTTATTGCTGATAAATCTGGAGCCGGTGAGCGTGGGTCTCGCG
GTATCATTGCAGCACTGGGGCCAGATGGTAAGCCCTCCCGTATCGTAGTTATCTACACGACGGGGAGTCA
GGCAACTATGGATGAACGAAATAGACAGATCGCTGAGATAGGTGCCTCACTGATTAAGCATTGGTAACTG
TCAGACCAAGTTTACTCATATATACTTTAGATTGATTTAAAACTTCATTTTTAATTTAAAAGGATCTAGG
TGAAGATCCTTTTTGATAATCTCATGACCAAAATCCCTTAACGTGAGTTTTCGTTCCACTGAGCGTCAGA
CCCCGTAGAAAAGATCAAAGGATCTTCTTGAGATCCTTTTTTTCTGCGCGTAATCTGCTGCTTGCAAACA
AAAAAACCACCGCTACCAGCGGTGGTTTGTTTGCCGGATCAAGAGCTACCAACTCTTTTTCCGAAGGTAA
CTGGCTTCAGCAGAGCGCAGATACCAAATACTGTTCTTCTAGTGTAGCCGTAGTTAGGCCACCACTTCAA
GAACTCTGTAGCACCGCCTACATACCTCGCTCTGCTAATCCTGTTACCAGTGGCTGCTGCCAGTGGCGAT
AAGTCGTGTCTTACCGGGTTGGACTCAAGACGATAGTTACCGGATAAGGCGCAGCGGTCGGGCTGAACGG
GGGGTTCGTGCACACAGCCCAGCTTGGAGCGAACGACCTACACCGAACTGAGATACCTACAGCGTGAGCT
ATGAGAAAGCGCCACGCTTCCCGAAGGGAGAAAGGCGGACAGGTATCCGGTAAGCGGCAGGGTCGGAACA
GGAGAGCGCACGAGGGAGCTTCCAGGGGGAAACGCCTGGTATCTTTATAGTCCTGTCGGGTTTCGCCACC
TCTGACTTGAGCGTCGATTTTTGTGATGCTCGTCAGGGGGGCGGAGCCTATGGAAAAACGCCAGCAACGC
GGCCTTTTTACGGTTCCTGGCCTTTTGCTGGCCTTTTGCTCACATGTTCTTTCCTGCGTTATCCCCTGAT
TCTGTGGATAACCGTATTACCGCCTTTGAGTGAGCTGATACCGCTCGCCGCAGCCGAACGACCGAGCGCA
GCGAGTCAGTGAGCGAGGAAGCGGAAGAGCGCCCAATACGCAAACCGCCTCTCCCCGCGCGTTGGCCGAT
TCATTAATGCAGCTGGCACGACAGGTTTCCCGACTGGAAAGCGGGCAGTGAGCGCAACGCAATTAATGTG
AGTTAGCTCACTCATTAGGCACCCCAGGCTTTACACTTTATGCTTCCGGCTCGTATGTTGTGTGGAATTG
TGAGCGGATAACAATTTCACACAGGAAACAGCTATGACCATGATTACGCCAAGCGCGCAATTAACCCTCA
CTAAAGGGAACAAAAGCTGGAGCTGCAAGCTTAATGTAGTCTTATGCAATACTCTTGTAGTCTTGCAACA
TGGTAACGATGAGTTAGCAACATGCCTTACAAGGAGAGAAAAAGCACCGTGCATGCCGATTGGTGGAAGT
AAGGTGGTACGATCGTGCCTTATTAGGAAGGCAACAGACGGGTCTGACATGGATTGGACGAACCACTGAA
TTGCCGCATTGCAGAGATATTGTATTTAAGTGCCTAGCTCGATACATAAACGGGTCTCTCTGGTTAGACC
AGATCTGAGCCTGGGAGCTCTCTGGCTAACTAGGGAACCCACTGCTTAAGCCTCAATAAAGCTTGCCTTG
AGTGCTTCAAGTAGTGTGTGCCCGTCTGTTGTGTGACTCTGGTAACTAGAGATCCCTCAGACCCTTTTAG
TCAGTGTGGAAAATCTCTAGCAGTGGCGCCCGAACAGGGACTTGAAAGCGAAAGGGAAACCAGAGGAGCT
CTCTCGACGCAGGACTCGGCTTGCTGAAGCGCGCACGGCAAGAGGCGAGGGGCGGCGACTGGTGAGTACG
CCAAAAATTTTGACTAGCGGAGGCTAGAAGGAGAGAGATGGGTGCGAGAGCGTCAGTATTAAGCGGGGGA
GAATTAGATCGCGATGGGAAAAAATTCGGTTAAGGCCAGGGGGAAAGAAAAAATATAAATTAAAACATAT
AGTATGGGCAAGCAGGGAGCTAGAACGATTCGCAGTTAATCCTGGCCTGTTAGAAACATCAGAAGGCTGT
AGACAAATACTGGGACAGCTACAACCATCCCTTCAGACAGGATCAGAAGAACTTAGATCATTATATAATA
CAGTAGCAACCCTCTATTGTGTGCATCAAAGGATAGAGATAAAAGACACCAAGGAAGCTTTAGACAAGAT
AGAGGAAGAGCAAAACAAAAGTAAGACCACCGCACAGCAAGCGGCCGCTGATCTTCAGACCTGGAGGAGG
AGATATGAGGGACAATTGGAGAAGTGAATTATATAAATATAAAGTAGTAAAAATTGAACCATTAGGAGTA
GCACCCACCAAGGCAAAGAGAAGAGTGGTGCAGAGAGAAAAAAGAGCAGTGGGAATAGGAGCTTTGTTCC
TTGGGTTCTTGGGAGCAGCAGGAAGCACTATGGGCGCAGCGTCAATGACGCTGACGGTACAGGCCAGACA
ATTATTGTCTGGTATAGTGCAGCAGCAGAACAATTTGCTGAGGGCTATTGAGGCGCAACAGCATCTGTTG
CAACTCACAGTCTGGGGCATCAAGCAGCTCCAGGCAAGAATCCTGGCTGTGGAAAGATACCTAAAGGATC
AACAGCTCCTGGGGATTTGGGGTTGCTCTGGAAAACTCATTTGCACCACTGCTGTGCCTTGGAATGCTAG
TTGGAGTAATAAATCTCTGGAACAGATTTGGAATCACACGACCTGGATGGAGTGGGACAGAGAAATTAAC
AATTACACAAGCTTAATACACTCCTTAATTGAAGAATCGCAAAACCAGCAAGAAAAGAATGAACAAGAAT
TATTGGAATTAGATAAATGGGCAAGTTTGTGGAATTGGTTTAACATAACAAATTGGCTGTGGTATATAAA
ATTATTCATAATGATAGTAGGAGGCTTGGTAGGTTTAAGAATAGTTTTTGCTGTACTTTCTATAGTGAAT
AGAGTTAGGCAGGGATATTCACCATTATCGTTTCAGACCCACCTCCCAACCCCGAGGGGACCCGACAGGC
CCGAAGGAATAGAAGAAGAAGGTGGAGAGAGAGACAGAGACAGATCCATTCGATTAGTGAACGGATCTCG
ACGGTATCGATCACGAGACTAGCCTCGAGCGGCCGCCCCCTTCACCGAGGGCCTATTTCCCATGAT
Features (pLannotate 1.2.2; 32 found; start..end, strand, type, name):
    155..289     +  enhancer       CMV enhancer (fragment): human cytomegalovirus immediate early enhancer; contains an 18-bp deletion relative to the standard CMV enhancer
    290..493     +  promoter       CMV promoter: human cytomegalovirus (CMV) immediate early promoter
    622..642     +  CDS            FLAG (fragment): FLAG® epitope tag, followed by an enterokinase cleavage site
    655..681     +  CDS            3xHA (fragment): three tandem HA epitope tags
    697..721     +  protein_bind   attB1: mutant version of attB; recombination site for the Gateway® BP reaction BP Clonase™
    949..1671    +  CDS            cEGFP: cEGFP is a basic (constitutively fluorescent) green fluorescent protein published in 2008, derived from Aequorea victoria.
   1855..1890    +  misc_feature   MCS (fragment): multiple cloning site
   1925..2042    +  misc_feature   cPPT/CTS: central polypurine tract and central termination sequence of HIV-1
   2091..2601    +  promoter       hPGK promoter: human phosphoglycerate kinase 1 promoter
   2623..3222    +  CDS            PuroR: puromycin N-acetyltransferase; pac from Streptomyces alboniger; confers resistance to puromycin
   3265..3348    +  CDS            nef (fragment): NEF_HV1Z2 - Experimental evidence at protein level: Swiss-Prot protein existence level 1. Extracellular Nef protein targets CD4(+) T-lymphocytes for apoptosis by interacting with CXCR4 surface receptors. From Human immunodeficiency virus type 1 group M subtype D (isolate Z2/CDC-Z34) (HIV-1).
   3350..3583    +  LTR            3' LTR (ΔU3): self-inactivating 3' long terminal repeat (LTR) from HIV-1
   3655..3776    +  polyA_signal   SV40 poly(A) signal: SV40 polyadenylation signal
   3816..3951    +  rep_origin     SV40 ori: SV40 origin of replication
   3972..3990    -  promoter       T7 promoter: promoter for bacteriophage T7 RNA polymerase
   3998..4153    +  CDS            lacZα (fragment): LacZα fragment of β-galactosidase; lacZ fragment
   4158..4586    +  rep_origin     f1 ori (sequence partly withheld): f1 bacteriophage origin of replication; arrow indicates direction of (+) strand synthesis
   4639..4743    +  promoter       AmpR promoter: bla
   4744..5604    +  CDS            AmpR: β-lactamase; bla; confers resistance to ampicillin, carbenicillin, and related antibiotics
   5775..6363    +  rep_origin     ori: high-copy-number ColE1/pMB1/pBR322/pUC origin of replication
   6546..6638    +  CDS            lacI (fragment): lac repressor; lacI; The lac repressor binds to the lac operator to inhibit transcription in E. coli. This inhibition can be relieved by adding lactose or isopropyl-β-D-thiogalactopyranoside (IPTG).
   6651..6672    +  protein_bind   CAP binding site: CAP binding activates transcription in the presence of cAMP. E. coli catabolite activator protein
   6687..6717    +  promoter       lac promoter: promoter for the E. coli lac operon
   6725..6741    +  protein_bind   lac operator: The lac repressor binds to the lac operator to inhibit transcription in E. coli. This inhibition can be relieved by adding lactose or isopropyl-β-D-thiogalactopyranoside (IPTG). lac repressor encoded by lacI
   6786..6804    +  promoter       T3 promoter: promoter for bacteriophage T3 RNA polymerase
   6832..7058    +  promoter       RSV promoter: Rous sarcoma virus enhancer/promoter
   7059..7239    +  LTR            5' LTR (truncated): truncated 5' long terminal repeat (LTR) from HIV-1
   7286..7411    +  misc_feature   HIV-1 Ψ: packaging signal of human immunodeficiency virus type 1
   7395..7758    +  CDS            HIV-1 gag (fragment): gag protein from human immunodeficiency virus 1; gag
   7904..8137    +  misc_feature   RRE: The Rev response element (RRE) of HIV-1 allows for Rev-dependent mRNA export from the nucleus to the cytoplasm.
   8514..8614    +  CDS            Rev (fragment): human immunodeficiency virus 1 (HIV-1) Rev protein; rev; enhances nuclear export of unspliced and incompletely spliced viral mRNAs
   8664..164     +  promoter       U6 promoter (fragment) (across the origin): RNA polymerase III promoter for human U6 snRNA
