[The description below was written by a language model from this plasmid's Addgene catalogue record and pLannotate feature annotations shown in this document.]
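Description:
Mitochondrial PancACe is a third-generation-style, self-inactivating HIV-1 lentiviral expression plasmid built on the pLJM1 backbone (about 8.6–8.7 kb in total) that delivers a genetically encoded fluorescent acetyl-CoA biosensor targeted to mitochondria in mammalian cells. In bacteria it is maintained through a high-copy ColE1/pUC-type origin with ampicillin resistance (AmpR). An f1 origin and remnants of lac, T7 and T3 elements are carried over from the parental cloning vector. The viral portion comprises an RSV promoter driving a truncated 5' LTR, the Ψ packaging signal with a gag fragment, the Rev response element, a cPPT/CTS, and a ΔU3 3' LTR followed by an SV40 poly(A) signal. Together these allow the genome to be packaged when helper functions are supplied in trans and to integrate, while the ΔU3 deletion inactivates the LTR promoter after integration.

The payload is a roughly 1.3 kb PancACe open reading frame expressed from the CMV enhancer/promoter. The record lists its source species as E. coli and A. victoria, and states that the circularly permuted GFP portion was cloned from another deposited plasmid. The annotation detects this GFP-derived segment as cEGFP but does not label the E. coli-derived sensing portion, and the record does not name that protein. At the N terminus the sensor carries a mitochondrial localization sequence plus FLAG and HA epitope tags. The localization sequence directs the sensor to the organelle, and the tags permit immunodetection. The feature table also shows an attB1 site between the tags and the sensor. Downstream, a human PGK promoter drives puromycin N-acetyltransferase, so transfected or transduced cells can be selected with puromycin. The construct is intended for visualizing mitochondrial acetyl-CoA in live cells, by transient expression or by generating stable lines.
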