Addgene plasmid #215710: Mitochondrial PancACe
Purpose: Expresses acetyl-CoA biosensor in the mitochondria
Depositing lab: Katharine Diehl. Depositing organization: University of Utah. Publication: A genetically encoded fluorescent biosensor for visualization of acetyl-CoA in live cells. Smith JJ, Valentino TR, Ablicki AH, Banerjee R, Colligan AR, Eckert DM, Desjardins GA, Diehl KL. Cell Chem Biol. 2025 Jan 21:S2451-9456(25)00002-9. doi: 10.1016/j.chembiol.2025.01.002. PubMed 39874963.
Backbone
  Vector backbone: pLJM1
  Backbone size w/o insert (bp): 7300
  Total vector size (bp): 8600
  Vector type: Mammalian Expression, Lentiviral
  Selectable markers: Puromycin
Growth in bacteria
  Bacterial resistance: Ampicillin, 100 μg/mL
  Growth temperature: 37°C
  Growth strain: NEB Stable
  Copy number: High Copy
Gene/Insert
  Gene/Insert name: PancACe (alt name: acetyl-CoA biosensor)
  Species: E. coli, A. victoria
  Insert size (bp): 1314
  Promoter: CMV
  Tag / fusion protein: mitochondrial localization sequence (N terminal on insert); FLAG (N terminal on insert); HA (N terminal on insert)
  Cloning method: Gibson Cloning
  Sequencing primers: 5′ CMV forward
Resource information
  A portion of this plasmid was derived from a plasmid made by: The cpGFP portion of the gene was cloned from Addgene plasmid #64854 (Jin Zhang).
Terms and licenses: Academic/Nonprofit Terms; Industry Terms: Not Available to Industry
Depositor comments: Please visit https://doi.org/10.1101/2023.12.31.573774 for bioRxiv preprint.
How to cite: Mitochondrial PancACe was a gift from Katharine Diehl (Addgene plasmid # 215710 ; http://n2t.net/addgene:215710 ; RRID:Addgene_215710)
